>Addgene plasmid #243967 | pUPD3_RBS_J61118 | addgene full sequence | sequence record 487798 | Addgene NGS Result
GGTCTCGCAAAGAGAAAGAGACAAATCACTGAATGCGAGACCACTCATCGCCCAATCACTAGTGAATTCG
TTCTATAGTGTCACCTAAATACCATAGAGCCGTTGGTCATAGCTGTTTCCTGTCCAGGCATCATGACACG
GTTATCCACAGAATCAGGGGATAACGCAGGAAAGAACATGTGAGCAAAAGGCCAGCAAAAGGCCAGGAAC
CGTAAAAAGGCCGCGTTGCTGGCGTTTTTCCATAGGCTCCGCCCCCCTGACGAGCATCACAAAAATCGAC
GCTCAAGTCAGAGGTGGCGAAACCCGACAGGACTATAAAGATACCAGGCGTTTCCCCCTGGAAGCTCCCT
CGTGCGCTCTCCTGTTCCGACCCTGCCGCTTACCGGATACCTGTCCGCCTTTCTCCCTTCGGGAAGCGTG
GCGCTTTCTCATAGCTCACGCTGTAGGTATCTCAGTTCGGTGTAGGTCGTTCGCTCCAAGCTGGGCTGTG
TGCACGAACCCCCCGTTCAGCCCGACCGCTGCGCCTTATCCGGTAACTATCGTCTTGAGTCCAACCCGGT
AAGACACGACTTATCGCCACTGGCAGCAGCCACTGGTAACAGGATTAGCAGAGCGAGGTATGTAGGCGGT
GCTACAGAGTTCTTGAAGTGGTGGCCTAACTACGGCTACACTAGAAGAACAGTATTTGGTATCTGCGCTC
TGCTGAAGCCAGTTACCTTCGGAAAAAGAGTTGGTAGCTCTTGATCCGGCAAACAAACCACCGCTGGTAG
CGGTGGTTTTTTTGTTTGCAAGCAGCAGATTACGCGCAGAAAAAAAGGATCTCAAGAAGATCCTTTGATC
TTTTCTACGGGGTCTGACGCTCAGTGGAACGAAAACTCACGTTAAGGGATTTTGGTCATGAGATTATCAA
AAAGGATCTTCACCTAGATCCTTTTGTGATGATCGGCACGTAAGAGGTTCCAACTTTCACCATAATGAAA
TAAGATCACTACCGGGCGTATTTTTTGAGTTATCGAGATTTTCAGGAGCTAAGGAAGCTAAAATGGAGAA
AAAAATCACTGGATATACCACCGTTGATATATCCCAATGGCATCGTAAAGAACATTTTGAGGCATTTCAG
TCAGTTGCTCAATGTACCTATAACCAGACCGTTCAGCTGGATATTACGGCCTTTTTAAAGACCGTAAAGA
AAAATAAGCACAAGTTTTATCCGGCCTTTATTCACATTCTTGCCCGCCTGATGAATGCTCATCCGGAATT
CCGTATGGCAATGAAAGACGGTGAGCTGGTGATATGGGATAGTGTTCACCCTTGTTACACCGTTTTCCAT
GAGCAAACTGAAACGTTTTCATCGCTCTGGAGTGAATACCACGACGATTTCCGGCAGTTTCTACACATAT
ATTCGCAAGATGTGGCGTGTTACGGTGAAAACCTGGCCTATTTCCCTAAAGGGTTTATTGAGAATATGTT
TTTCGTGTCAGCCAATCCCTGGGTGAGTTTCACCAGTTTTGATTTAAACGTGGCCAATATGGACAACTTC
TTCGCCCCCGTTTTCACCATGGGCAAATATTATACGCAAGGCGACAAGGTGCTGATGCCGCTGGCGATTC
AGGTTCATCATGCCGTTTGTGATGGCTTCCATGTCGGCAGAATGCTTAATGAATTACAACAGTACTGCGA
TGAGTGGCAGGGCGGGGCGTAATTTTTTTAAGGCAGTTATTGGTGCCCTTAAACGCCTGGTTGCTACGCC
TGAATAAGTGATAATAAGCGGATGAATGGCAGAAATTCGATGATAAGCTGTCAAACATGATGT
[125 nt withheld, positions 1814-1938]
C
[91 nt withheld, positions 1940-2030]
AGGGTGATGGTTCACGTAGTGGGCCAGCGCCCTGATAGACGGTTTTTCGCCCTTTGACGTTGGAGTCCAC
GTTCTTT
[37 nt withheld, positions 2108-2144]
ACCCTATCTCGGTCTATTCTTTTGATTTATAAGGGATTTTGCCGATTTCGGCCTATTGGTTAAAAAATGA
GCTGATTTAACAAAAATTTAACGCGAATTTTAACAAAATATTAACGCTTACAATTTTAACATTGTAGAAA
CGCATGTAAAACGACGGCCAGTGAATTGTAATACGACTCACTATAGGGTGAATTCCGCTTAGGACCTTAG
ATATTGATCTCAA
Features (pLannotate 1.2.2; 8 found; start..end, strand, type, name):
     72..90      -  promoter       SP6 promoter: promoter for bacteriophage SP6 RNA polymerase
    237..825     -  rep_origin     ori: high-copy-number ColE1/pMB1/pBR322/pUC origin of replication
    940..1042    +  promoter       cat promoter: promoter of the E. coli cat gene encoding chloramphenicol acetyltransferase
   1043..1699    +  CDS            cat: CAT_ECOLX - Experimental evidence at protein level: Swiss-Prot protein existence level 1. This enzyme is an effector of chloramphenicol resistance in bacteria. From Escherichia coli. This protein is used as a marker in many commonly used cloning vectors, such as pACYC184.
   1787..1804    -  promoter       tet promoter (fragment): E. coli promoter for tetracycline efflux protein gene
   1815..2270    +  rep_origin     f1 ori (sequence partly withheld): f1 bacteriophage origin of replication; arrow indicates direction of (+) strand synthesis
   2289..2310    -  CDS            lacZα (fragment): LacZα fragment of β-galactosidase; lacZ fragment
   2313..2331    +  promoter       T7 promoter: promoter for bacteriophage T7 RNA polymerase
