[The description below was written by a language model from this plasmid's Addgene catalogue record and pLannotate feature annotations shown in this document.]
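Description:
pUPD3_RBS_J61118 is a small (about 2.4 kb) GoldenBraid2.0 part-domestication plasmid that stores a single synthetic ribosome binding site, J61118, as a reusable "level 0" building block for an E. coli and enteric-bacteria assembly toolkit. The backbone is pUPD3, catalogued as a bacterial expression vector. It replicates at high copy in E. coli from a ColE1/pUC-type origin and is selected with chloramphenicol through a cat gene driven by its native cat promoter. An f1 phage origin is also present, which in principle allows single-stranded DNA production with helper phage.

The payload is only about 20 bp and was inserted by Golden Gate cloning. It is too short to have been picked up by the automated annotation, so the feature table shows only backbone elements. The cloning region is evidently flanked by outward-standard T7 and SP6 phage promoters, and a residual lacZα fragment next to the T7 promoter is consistent with a blue/white screening cassette having been displaced when the part was inserted. A short tet promoter fragment is also annotated and appears to be a backbone remnant. The record does not list the type IIS restriction sites or the overhangs that define the part's position in the GoldenBraid grammar.

On its own the plasmid expresses nothing. Its role is to donate the RBS in one-pot type IIS assemblies, where it is combined with promoter, coding sequence and terminator parts to build transcriptional units. Used alongside other RBS parts in the same collection, it would let users vary translation initiation of a gene of interest, although the record gives no strength for this particular RBS.
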