Addgene plasmid #243967: pUPD3_RBS_J61118
Purpose: GoldenBraid2.0 Ribosome binding site.
Depositing lab: Christophe Herman. Depositing organization: Baylor College of Medicine. Publication: GoldenBraid2.0 E. coli: a comprehensive and characterized toolkit for enterics. Cooke MB, Welch KT, Ramirez LD, Wen AX, Marciano DC, Herman C. Synth Biol (Oxf). 2025 Aug 14;10(1):ysaf015. doi: 10.1093/synbio/ysaf015. eCollection 2025. PubMed 40927394.
Backbone
  Vector backbone: pUPD3
  Vector type: Bacterial Expression
Growth in bacteria
  Bacterial resistance: Chloramphenicol, 25 μg/mL
  Growth temperature: 37°C
  Growth strain: DH5alpha
  Copy number: High Copy
Gene/Insert
  Gene/Insert name: J61118
  Species: Synthetic
  Insert size (bp): 20
  Cloning method: Golden Gate
Terms and licenses: Academic/Nonprofit Terms; Industry Terms: Not Available to Industry
How to cite: pUPD3_RBS_J61118 was a gift from Christophe Herman (Addgene plasmid # 243967 ; http://n2t.net/addgene:243967 ; RRID:Addgene_243967)
